>Addgene plasmid #233344 | pMRX-IP-EGFP-PA-BAX(ER, G108V) | addgene full sequence | sequence record 474567 | Addgene NGS Result
GACATTGATTATTGACTAGTTATTAATAGTAATCAATTACGGGGTCATTAGTTCATAGCCCATATATGGA
GTTCCGCGTTACATAACTTACGGTAAATGGCCCGCCTGGCTGACCGCCCAACGACCCCCGCCCATTGACG
TCAATAATGACGTATGTTCCCATAGTAACGCCAATAGGGACTTTCCATTGACGTCAATGGGTGGAGTATT
TACGGTAAACTGCCCACTTGGCAGTACATCAAGTGTATCATATGCCAAGTACGCCCCCTATTGACGTCAA
TGACGGTAAATGGCCCGCCTGGCATTATGCCCAGTACATGACCTTATGGGACTTTCCTACTTGGCAGTAC
ATCTACGTATTAGTCATCGCTATTACCATGCTAGAGAACCATCAGATGTTTCCAGGGTGCCCCAAGGACC
TGAAATGACCCTGTGCCTTATTTGAACTAACCAATCAGTTCGCTTCTCGCTTCTGTTCGCGCGCTTCTGC
TCCCCGAGCTCAATAAAAGAGCCCACAACCCCTCACTCGGCGCGCCAGTCCTCCGATTGACTGAGTCGCC
CGGGTACCCGTGTATCCAATAAACCCTCTTGCAGTTGCATCCGACTTGTGGTCTCGCTGTTCCTTGGGAG
GGTCTCCTCTGAGTGATTGACTACCCGTCAGCGGGGGTCTTTCATTTGGGGGCTCGTCCGGGATCGGGAG
ACCCCTGCCCAGGGACCACCGACCCACCACCGGGAGGTAAGCTGGCCAGCAACTTATCTGTGTCTGTCCG
ATTGTCTAGTGTCTATGACTGATTTTATGCGCCTGCGTCGGTACTAGTTAGCTAACTAGCTCTGTATCTG
GCGGACCCGTGGTGGAACTGACGAGTTCGGAACACCCGGCCGCAACCCTGGGAGACGTCCCAGGGACTTC
GGGGGCCGTTTTTGTGGCCCGACCTGAGTCCAAAAATCCCGATCGTTTTGGACTCTTTGGTGCACCCCCC
TTAGAGGAGGGATATGTGGTTCTGGTAGGAGACGAGAACCTAAAACAGTTCCCGCCTCCGTCTGAATTTT
TGCTTTCGGTTTGGGACCGAAGCCGCGCCGCGCGTCTTGTCTGCTGCAGCATCGTTCTGTGTTGTCTCTG
TCTGACTGTGTTTCTGTATTTGTCTGAAAATATGGGCCCGGGCCAGACTGTTACCACTCCCTTAAGTTTG
ACCTTAGGTCACTGGAAAGATGTCGAGCGGATCGCTCACAACCAGTCGGTAGATGTCAAGAAGAGACGTT
GGGTTACCTTCTGCTCTGCAGAATGGCCAACCTTTAACGTCGGATGGCCGCGAGACGGCACCTTTAACCG
AGACCTCATCACCCAGGTTAAGATCAAGGTCTTTTCACCTGGCCCGCATGGACACCCAGACCAGGTCCCC
TACATCGTGACCTGGGAAGCCTTGGCTTTTGACCCCCCTCCCTGGGTCAAGCCCTTTGTACACCCTAAGC
CTCCGCCTCCTCTTCCTCCATCCGCCCCGTCTCTCCCCCTTGAACCTCCTCGTTCGACCCCGCCTCGATC
CTCCCTTTATCCAGCCCTCACTCCTTCTCTAGGCGCCCCCATATGGCCATATGAGATCTTATATGGGGCA
CCCCCGCCCCTTGTAAACTTCCCTGACCCTGACATGACAAGAGTTACTAACAGCCCCTCTCTCCAAGCTC
ACTTACAGGCTCTCTACTTAGTCCAGCACGAAGTCTGGAGACCTCTGGCGGCAGCCTACCAAGAACAACT
GGACCGACCGGTGGTACCTCACCCTTACCGAGTCGGCGACACAGTGTGGGTCCGCCGACACCAGACTAAG
AACCTAGAACCTCGCTGGAAAGGACCTTACACAGTCCTGCTGACCACCCCCACCGCCCTCAAAGTAGACG
GCATCGCAGCTTGGATACACGCCGCCCACGTGAAGGCTGCCGACCCCGGGGGTGGACCATCCTCTAGACT
GCCGGATCTGCCATCGATATGGTGAGCAAGGGCGAGGAGCTGTTCACCGGGGTGGTGCCCATCCTGGTCG
AGCTGGACGGCGACGTAAACGGCCACAAGTTCAGCGTGTCCGGCGAGGGCGAGGGCGATGCCACCTACGG
CAAGCTGACCCTGAAGTTCATCTGCACCACCGGCAAGCTGCCCGTGCCCTGGCCCACCCTCGTGACCACC
CTGACCTACGGCGTGCAGTGCTTCAGCCGCTACCCCGACCACATGAAGCAGCACGACTTCTTCAAGTCCG
CCATGCCCGAAGGCTACGTCCAGGAGCGCACCATCTTCTTCAAGGACGACGGCAACTACAAGACCCGCGC
CGAGGTGAAGTTCGAGGGCGACACCCTGGTGAACCGCATCGAGCTGAAGGGCATCGACTTCAAGGAGGAC
GGCAACATCCTGGGGCACAAGCTGGAGTACAACTACAACAGCCACAACGTCTATATCATGGCCGACAAGC
AGAAGAACGGCATCAAGGTGAACTTCAAGATCCGCCACAACATCGAGGACGGCAGCGTGCAGCTCGCCGA
CCACTACCAGCAGAACACCCCCATCGGCGACGGCCCCGTGCTGCTGCCCGACAACCACTACCTGAGCACC
CAGTCCGCCCTGAGCAAAGACCCCAACGAGAAGCGCGATCACATGGTCCTGCTGGAGTTCGTGACCGCCG
CCGGGATCACTCTCGGCATGGACGAGCTGTACAAGGGTTCAGGCTCGGGAGGCATGGGGACTAGTTTGGC
TACTACACTTGAACGTATTGAGAAGAACTTTGTCATTACTGACCCAAGATTGCCAGATAATCCCATTATA
TTCGCGTCCGATAGTTTCTTGCAGTTGACAGAATATAGCCGTGAAGAAATTTTGGGAAGAAACTGCAGGT
TTCTACAAGGTCCTGAAACTGATCGCGCGACAGTGAGAAAAATTAGAGATGCCATAGATAACCAAACAGA
GGTCACTGTTCAGCTGATTAATTATACAAAGAGTGGTAAAAAGTTCTGGAACCTCTTTCACTTGCAGCCT
ATGCGAGATCAGAAGGGAGATGTCCAGTACTTTATTGGGGTTCAGTTGGATGGAACTGAGCATGTCCGAG
ATGCTGCCGAGAGAGAGGGAGTCATGCTGATTAAGAAAACTGCAGAAGAAATTGATGAGGCGGCAAAAGA
ACTTGGGTCCGGGGAGCAGATCACTACTGTCGAGTCTAATTCCAGTTGGTGGACCAACTGGGTGATCCCA
GCCATCTCAGCCCTGGTGGTAGCTCTGATGTATCGCCTCTACATGGCAGAAGATTAACTCGAGAGCGGCC
GCTACGTAAATTCCGCCCCCCCCCCTAACGTTACTGGCCGAAGCCGCTTGGAATAAGGCCGGTGTGCGTT
TGTCTATATGTTATTTTCCACCATATTGCCGTCTTTTGGCAATGTGAGGGCCCGGAAACCTGGCCCTGTC
TTCTTGACGAGCATTCCTAGGGGTCTTTCCCCTCTCGCCAAAGGAATGCAAGGTCTGTTGAATGTCGTGA
AGGAAGCAGTTCCTCTGGAAGTTTCTTGAAGACAAACAACGTCTGTAGCGACCCTTTGCAGGCAGCGGAA
CCCCCCACCTGGCGACAGGTGCCTCTGCGGCCAAAAGCCACGTGTATAAGATACACCTGCAAAGGCGGCA
CAACCCCAGTGCCACGTTGTGAGTTGGATAGTTGTGGAAAGAGTCAAATGGCTCTCCTCAAGCGTATTCA
ACAAGGGGCTGAAGGATGCCCAGAAGGTACCCCATTGTATGGGATCTGATCTGGGGCCTCGGTGCACATG
CTTTACATGTGTTTAGTCGAGGTTAAAAAAACGTCTAGGCCCCCCGAACCACGGGGACGTGGTTTTCCTT
TGAAAAACACGATGATAATATGGCCACAACCGTCGACATGACCGAGTACAAGCCCACGGTGCGCCTCGCC
ACCCGCGACGACGTCCCCCGGGCCGTACGCACCCTCGCCGCCGCGTTCGCCGACTACCCCGCCACGCGCC
ACACCGTCGACCCGGACCGCCACATCGAGCGGGTCACCGAGCTGCAAGAACTCTTCCTCACGCGCGTCGG
GCTCGACATCGGCAAGGTGTGGGTCGCGGACGACGGCGCCGCGGTGGCGGTCTGGACCACGCCGGAGAGC
GTCGAAGCGGGGGCGGTGTTCGCCGAGATCGGCCCGCGCATGGCCGAGTTGAGCGGTTCCCGGCTGGCCG
CGCAGCAACAGATGGAAGGCCTCCTGGCGCCGCACCGGCCCAAGGAGCCCGCGTGGTTCCTGGCCACCGT
CGGCGTCTCGCCCGACCACCAGGGCAAGGGTCTGGGCAGCGCCGTCGTGCTCCCCGGAGTGGAGGCGGCC
GAGCGCGCCGGGGTGCCCGCCTTCCTGGAGACCTCCGCGCCCCGCAACCTCCCCTTCTACGAGCGGCTCG
GCTTCACCGTCACCGCCGACGTCGAGGTGCCCGAAGGACCGCGCACCTGGTGCATGACCCGCAAGCCCGG
TGCCTGAGTCGACCGCCCGCCCCACGACCCGCAGCGCCCGACCGAAAGGAGCGCACGACCCCATGGCTCG
ACGATAAAATAAAAGATTTTATTTAGTCTCCAGAAAAAGGGGGGAATGAAAGACCCCACCTGTAGGTTTG
GCAAGCTAGCTTAAGTAACGCCATTTTGCAAGGCATGGAAAAATACATAACTGAGAATAGAGAAGTTCAG
ATCAAGGTCAGGAACAGATGGAACAGCTGAATATGGGCCAAACAGGATATCTGTGGTAAGCAGTTCCTGC
CCCGGCTCAGGGCCAAGAACAGATGGAACAGCTGAATATGGGCCAAACAGGATATCTGTGGTAAGCAGTT
CCTGCCCCGGCTCAGGGCCAAGAACAGATGGTCCCCAGATGCGGTCCAGCCCTCAGCAGTTTCTAGAGAA
CCATCAGATGTTTCCAGGGTGCCCCAAGGACCTGAAATGACCCTGTGCCTTATTTGAACTAACCAATCAG
TTCGCTTCTCGCTTCTGTTCGCGCGCTTCTGCTCCCCGAGCTCAATAAAAGAGCCCACAACCCCTCACTC
GGGGCGCCAGTCCTCCGATTGACTGAGTCGCCCGGGTACCCGTGTATCCAATAAACCCTCTTGCAGTTGC
ATCCGACTTGTGGTCTCGCTGTTCCTTGGGAGGGTCTCCTCTGAGTGATTGACTACCCGTCAGCGGGGGT
CTTTCACATGCAGCATGTATCAAAATTAATTTGGTTTTTTTTCTTAAGTATTTACATTAAATGGCCATAG
TTGCATTAATGAATCGGCCAACGCGCGGGGAGAGGCGGTTTGCGTATTGGGCGCTCTTCCGCTTCCTCGC
TCACTGACTCGCTGCGCTCGGTCGTTCGGCTGCGGCGAGCGGTATCAGCTCACTCAAAGGCGGTAATACG
GTTATCCACAGAATCAGGGGATAACGCAGGAAAGAACATGTGAGCAAAAGGCCAGCAAAAGGCCAGGAAC
CGTAAAAAGGCCGCGTTGCTGGCGTTTTTCCATAGGCTCCGCCCCCCTGACGAGCATCACAAAAATCGAC
GCTCAAGTCAGAGGTGGCGAAACCCGACAGGACTATAAAGATACCAGGCGTTTCCCCCTGGAAGCTCCCT
CGTGCGCTCTCCTGTTCCGACCCTGCCGCTTACCGGATACCTGTCCGCCTTTCTCCCTTCGGGAAGCGTG
GCGCTTTCTCATAGCTCACGCTGTAGGTATCTCAGTTCGGTGTAGGTCGTTCGCTCCAAGCTGGGCTGTG
TGCACGAACCCCCCGTTCAGCCCGACCGCTGCGCCTTATCCGGTAACTATCGTCTTGAGTCCAACCCGGT
AAGACACGACTTATCGCCACTGGCAGCAGCCACTGGTAACAGGATTAGCAGAGCGAGGTATGTAGGCGGT
GCTACAGAGTTCTTGAAGTGGTGGCCTAACTACGGCTACACTAGAAGAACAGTATTTGGTATCTGCGCTC
TGCTGAAGCCAGTTACCTTCGGAAAAAGAGTTGGTAGCTCTTGATCCGGCAAACAAACCACCGCTGGTAG
CGGTGGTTTTTTTGTTTGCAAGCAGCAGATTACGCGCAGAAAAAAAGGATCTCAAGAAGATCCTTTGATC
TTTTCTACGGGGTCTGACGCTCAGTGGAACGAAAACTCACGTTAAGGGATTTTGGTCATGAGATTATCAA
AAAGGATCTTCACCTAGATCCTTTTGCGGCCGGCCGCAAATCAATCTAAAGTATATATGAGTAAACTTGG
TCTGACAGTTACCAATGCTTAATCAGTGAGGCACCTATCTCAGCGATCTGTCTATTTCGTTCATCCATAG
TTGCCTGACTCCCCGTCGTGTAGATAACTACGATACGGGAGGGCTTACCATCTGGCCCCAGTGCTGCAAT
GATACCGCGAGACCCACGCTCACCGGCTCCAGATTTATCAGCAATAAACCAGCCAGCCGGAAGGGCCGAG
CGCAGAAGTGGTCCTGCAACTTTATCCGCCTCCATCCAGTCTATTAATTGTTGCCGGGAAGCTAGAGTAA
GTAGTTCGCCAGTTAATAGTTTGCGCAACGTTGTTGCCATTGCTACAGGCATCGTGGTGTCACGCTCGTC
GTTTGGTATGGCTTCATTCAGCTCCGGTTCCCAACGATCAAGGCGAGTTACATGATCCCCCATGTTGTGC
AAAAAAGCGGTTAGCTCCTTCGGTCCTCCGATCGTTGTCAGAAGTAAGTTGGCCGCAGTGTTATCACTCA
TGGTTATGGCAGCACTGCATAATTCTCTTACTGTCATGCCATCCGTAAGATGCTTTTCTGTGACTGGTGA
GTACTCAACCAAGTCATTCTGAGAATAGTGTATGCGGCGACCGAGTTGCTCTTGCCCGGCGTCAACACGG
GATAATACCGCGCCACATAGCAGAACTTTAAAAGTGCTCATCATTGGAAAACGTTCTTCGGGGCGAAAAC
TCTCAAGGATCTTACCGCTGTTGAGATCCAGTTCGATGTAACCCACTCGTGCACCCAACTGATCTTCAGC
ATCTTTTACTTTCACCAGCGTTTCTGGGTGAGCAAAAACAGGAAGGCAAAATGCCGCAAAAAAGGGAATA
AGGGCGACACGGAAATGTTGAATACTCATACTCTTCCTTTTTCAATATTATTGAAGCATTTATCAGGGTT
ATTGTCTCATGAGCGGATACATATTTGAATGTATTTAGAAAAATAAACAAATAGGGGTTCCGCGCACATT
TCCCCGAAAAGTGCCACCTGACGTCTAAGAAACCATTATTATCATGACATTAACCTATAAAAATAGGCGT
ATCACGAGGCCCTTTCGTCTTCACTATAGGAGCTTGGCCCATTGCATACGTTGTATCCATATCATAATAT
GTACATTTATATTGGCTCATGTCCAACATTACCGCCATGTT
Features (pLannotate 1.2.2; 16 found; start..end, strand, type, name):
      1..380     +  enhancer       CMV enhancer: human cytomegalovirus immediate early enhancer
    381..676     +  LTR            3' LTR (ΔU3) (fragment): self-inactivating 3' long terminal repeat (LTR) from Moloney murine leukemia virus
    739..1096    +  misc_feature   MMLV Ψ: packaging signal of Moloney murine leukemia virus (MMLV)
   1161..1577    +  CDS            gag (truncated): truncated Moloney murine leukemia virus (MMLV) gag gene lacking the start codon
   1587..1961    +  misc_feature   pol region: Moloney murine leukemia virus (MMLV) pol region containing the splice acceptor site
   1979..2695    +  CDS            EGFP: EGFP is a basic (constitutively fluorescent) green fluorescent protein published in 1996, derived from Aequorea victoria. It is reported to be a rapidly-maturing weak dimer with moderate acid sensitivity.
   2747..3064    +  CDS            miniSOG: miniSOG is a basic (constitutively fluorescent) cyan fluorescent protein published in 2011, derived from Arabidopsis thaliana. It requires the cofactor flavin for fluorescence.
   3170..3274    +  CDS            Cyb5a (fragment): CYB5_RAT - Also known as Cyb5. Experimental evidence at protein level: Swiss-Prot protein existence level 1. Cytochrome b5 is a membrane-bound hemoprotein functioning as an electron carrier for several membrane-bound oxygenases. It is also involved in several steps of the sterol biosynthesis pathway, particularly in the C-6 double bond introduction during the C-6 desaturation. From Rattus norvegicus (Rat).
   3306..3881    +  misc_feature   IRES2: internal ribosome entry site (IRES) of the encephalomyocarditis virus (EMCV)
   3888..4487    +  CDS            PuroR: puromycin N-acetyltransferase; pac from Streptomyces alboniger; confers resistance to puromycin
   4595..4716    +  LTR            3' LTR (ΔU3) (fragment): self-inactivating 3' long terminal repeat (LTR) from Moloney murine leukemia virus
   4717..5186    +  LTR            LTR: long terminal repeat from Moloney murine leukemia virus
   5252..5304    -  CDS            lacI (fragment): lac repressor; lacI; The lac repressor binds to the lac operator to inhibit transcription in E. coli. This inhibition can be relieved by adding lactose or isopropyl-β-D-thiogalactopyranoside (IPTG).
   5487..6075    -  rep_origin     ori: high-copy-number ColE1/pMB1/pBR322/pUC origin of replication
   6239..7099    -  CDS            AmpR: β-lactamase; bla; confers resistance to ampicillin, carbenicillin, and related antibiotics
   7100..7204    -  promoter       AmpR promoter: bla
