[The description below was written by a language model from this plasmid's Addgene catalogue record and pLannotate feature annotations shown in this document.]
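Description:
pMRX-IP-EGFP-PA-BAX(ER, G108V) is a Moloney murine leukemia virus-based retroviral vector on the pMRX-IP backbone, intended for stable expression of an optogenetic fusion protein in mammalian cells. In bacteria it is maintained through a high-copy ColE1/pUC-type origin and ampicillin resistance (AmpR). The viral portion begins with a CMV enhancer joined to LTR sequence, which drives production of the genomic transcript. This is followed by the MMLV Ψ packaging signal, a truncated gag lacking its start codon, and a pol fragment carrying the splice acceptor. A downstream LTR closes the provirus. After the insert, an EMCV IRES directs translation of puromycin N-acetyltransferase from the same transcript, so puromycin selection enriches for transduced cells that express the fusion.

According to the catalogue entry, the payload is a single open reading frame. It encodes N-terminal EGFP, the Avena sativa phototropin 1 LOV2 domain carrying N538E, human BAX residues 3-171 (both termini deleted) carrying G108V, and the C-terminal segment (residues 95-134) of rat cytochrome b5. LOV2 is a blue-light-responsive domain, and the Cyb5a tail presumably supplies the ER membrane targeting indicated by "ER" in the name. G108V is recorded as suppressing BAX pore-forming activity. This suggests the construct serves as a pore-deficient control among tools for light-induced organelle membrane rupture, although the record does not say so directly.

The automated annotation labels the LOV2 region as the related flavin-binding protein miniSOG. It shows no BAX feature, and only about 100 nt lie between the LOV-type and Cyb5a annotations. The sequenced record is 7,391 nt against a listed size of 7,898 bp, a difference close to the 507 bp BAX insert. The feature table therefore does not confirm that BAX is present.
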