Addgene plasmid #233344: pMRX-IP-EGFP-PA-BAX(ER, G108V)
Purpose: Stable expression of EGFP-LOV2(N538E)-BAX(G108V)-Cyb5a in mammalian cells. The G108V mutation suppresses pore-forming activity of BAX.
Depositing lab: Noboru Mizushima. Depositing organization: The University of Tokyo. Publication: Optogenetic tools for inducing organelle membrane rupture. Nagashima Y, Eguchi T, Koyama-Honda I, Mizushima N. J Biol Chem. 2025 Mar 18;301(4):108421. doi: 10.1016/j.jbc.2025.108421. PubMed 40113041.
Backbone
  Vector backbone: pMRX-IP
  Total vector size (bp): 7898
  Vector type: Mammalian Expression, Retroviral
  Selectable markers: Puromycin
Growth in bacteria
  Bacterial resistance: Ampicillin, 100 μg/mL
  Growth temperature: 37°C
  Growth strain: NEB Stable
  Growth instructions: DH5alpha can also be used
  Copy number: High Copy
Gene/Insert 1
  Gene/Insert name: LOV2 domain of phototropin1
  Species: Avena sativa
  Insert size (bp): 441
  Mutation: N538E
  Tag / fusion protein: EGFP (N terminal on insert)
Gene/Insert 2
  Gene/Insert name: BAX
  Species: H. sapiens (human)
  Insert size (bp): 507
  Mutation: BAX(3-171), N-terminus and C-terminus are deleted. G108V.
  Entrez Gene: BAX (a.k.a. BCL2L4)
Gene/Insert 3
  Gene/Insert name: Cyb5a
  Species: R. norvegicus (rat)
  Insert size (bp): 123
  Mutation: N-terminus is deleted (Cyb5a 95-134)
  Entrez Gene: Cyb5a (a.k.a. Cyb5)
Terms and licenses: Academic/Nonprofit Terms; Industry Terms: Not Available to Industry
Depositor comments: Please visit https://doi.org/10.1101/2024.08.13.607738 for bioRxiv preprint.
How to cite: pMRX-IP-EGFP-PA-BAX(ER, G108V) was a gift from Noboru Mizushima (Addgene plasmid # 233344 ; http://n2t.net/addgene:233344 ; RRID:Addgene_233344)
